Addgene plasmid #58406: pCMV-HA-mIFITM3-K24,88,104A
Purpose: Expresses murine IFITM3-K24,88,104A with an N-terminal HA tag in mammalian cells
Depositing lab: Howard Hang & Jacob Yount. Depositing organization: Rockefeller University. Publication: S-palmitoylation and ubiquitination differentially regulate interferon-induced transmembrane protein 3 (IFITM3)-mediated resistance to influenza virus. Yount JS, Karssemeijer RA, Hang HC. J Biol Chem. 2012 Jun 1;287(23):19631-41. doi: 10.1074/jbc.M112.362095. Epub 2012 Apr 17. PubMed 22511783.
Backbone
  Vector backbone: pCMV-HA
  Backbone manufacturer: clontech
  Backbone size w/o insert (bp): 3800
  Total vector size (bp): 4211
  Vector type: Mammalian Expression
Growth in bacteria
  Bacterial resistance: Ampicillin, 100 μg/mL
  Growth temperature: 37°C
  Growth strain: DH5alpha
  Copy number: High Copy
Gene/Insert
  Gene/Insert name: IFITM3
  Species: M. musculus (mouse)
  Mutation: Lysines 24, 88, and 104 to Alanine
  Entrez Gene: Ifitm3 (a.k.a. 1110004C05Rik, Cd225, Cdw217, DSPA2b, Fgls, IP15, mil-1)
  Promoter: CMV IE
  Tag / fusion protein: HA (N terminal on backbone)
  Cloning method: Restriction Enzyme; 5′ cloning site EcoRI (not destroyed); 3′ cloning site SalI (not destroyed)
  Sequencing primers: 5′ GATCCGGTACTAGAGGAACTGAAAAAC
Terms and licenses: Academic/Nonprofit Terms; Industry Terms: Not Available to Industry
How to cite: pCMV-HA-mIFITM3-K24,88,104A was a gift from Howard Hang & Jacob Yount (Addgene plasmid # 58406 ; http://n2t.net/addgene:58406 ; RRID:Addgene_58406)
