[The description below was written by a language model from this plasmid's Addgene catalogue record.]
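Description:
pCMV-HA-mIFITM3-K24,88,104A is a mammalian expression plasmid built on the commercial pCMV-HA backbone (about 3.8 kb; roughly 4.2 kb with the insert). It is maintained in E. coli as a high-copy plasmid under ampicillin selection. The record does not list a mammalian selection marker or give a feature table, so the origin of replication, polyadenylation signal and other backbone details are not documented here, and the construct is best regarded as a vector for transfection-based expression.

The payload is the mouse Ifitm3 coding sequence, encoding interferon-induced transmembrane protein 3, cloned between the EcoRI and SalI sites, both of which remain intact. Transcription is driven by the cytomegalovirus immediate-early promoter, a strong constitutive promoter in most mammalian cell lines. The backbone supplies an N-terminal HA epitope tag in frame with the insert, allowing detection or immunoprecipitation of the protein with anti-HA antibodies. The insert carries three point substitutions that change lysines 24, 88 and 104 to alanine. Because lysines are the usual acceptor residues for ubiquitin, and the associated study addresses how S-palmitoylation and ubiquitination differentially regulate IFITM3-mediated resistance to influenza virus, this variant most plausibly serves as a partial lysine-to-alanine mutant for testing the contribution of these positions to ubiquitination. Comparing it with wild-type protein would show how loss of these sites affects IFITM3 modification and antiviral activity. The record itself does not describe the phenotype of the mutant.
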