>Addgene plasmid #58406 | pCMV-HA-mIFITM3-K24,88,104A | addgene partial sequence | sequence record 95992 | pcDL-F 5'-GTTGCCTTTACTTCTAGGCCT-3'
CGCGGGCCCACCATGTACCCATACGATGTTCCAGATTACGCTCTTATGGCCATGGAGGCCCGAATTCCCA
TGAACCACACTTCTCAAGCCTTCATCACCGCTGCCAGTGGAGGACAGCCCCCAAACTACGAAAGAATCGC
GGAAGAATATGAGGTGGCTGAGATGGGGGCACCGCACGGATCGGCTTCTGTCAGAACTACTGTGATCAAC
ATGCCCAGAGAGGTGTCGGTGCCTGACCATGTGGTCTGGTCCCTGTTCAATACACTCTTCATGAACTTCT
GCTGCCTGGGCTTCATAGCCTATGCCTACTCCGTGAAGTCTAGGGATCGGGCGATGGTGGGTGATGTGAC
TGGAGCCCAGGCCTACGCCTCCACTGCTGCGTGCCTGAACATCAGCACCTTGGTCCTCAGCATCCTGATG
GTTGTTATCACCATTGTTAGTGTCATCATCATTGTTCTTAACGCTCAAAACCTTCACACTTAAGTCGACC
GAGATCTCTCGAGGTACCGCGGCCGCGGGGATCCAGACATGATAAGATACATTGATGAGTTTGGACAAAC
CACAACTAGAATGCAGTGAAAAAAATGCTTTATTTGTGAAATTTGTGATGCTATTGCTTTATTTGTAACC
ATTATAAGCTGCAATAAACAAGTTAACAACAACAATTGCATTCATTTTATGTTTCAGGTTCAGGGGGAGG
TGTGGGAGGTTTTTTCGGATCCTCTAGAGTCGATCTGCA
