>Addgene plasmid #58406 | pCMV-HA-mIFITM3-K24,88,104A | addgene partial sequence | sequence record 95993 | EBV-rev 5'-GTGGTTTGTCCAAACTCATC-3'
TGTCTGGATCCCCGCGGCCGCGGTACCTCGAGAGATCTCGGTCGACTTAAGTGTGAAGGTTTTGAGCGTT
AAGAACAATGATGATGACACTAACAATGGTGATAACAACCATCAGGATGCTGAGGACCAAGGTGCTGATG
TTCAGGCACGCAGCAGTGGAGGCGTAGGCCTGGGCTCCAGTCACATCACCCACCATCGCCCGATCCCTAG
ACTTCACGGAGTAGGCATAGGCTATGAAGCCCAGGCAGCAGAAGTTCATGAAGAGTGTATTGAACAGGGA
CCAGACCACATGGTCAGGCACCGACACCTCTCTGGGCATGTTGATCACAGTAGTTCTGACAGAAGCCGAT
CCGTGCGGTGCCCCCATCTCAGCCACCTCATATTCTTCCGCGATTCTTTCGTAGTTTGGGGGCTGTCCTC
CACTGGCAGCGGTGATGAAGGCTTGAGAAGTGTGGTTCATGGGAATTCGGGCCTCCATGGCCATAAGAGC
GTAATCTGGAACATCGTATGGGTACATGGTGGGCCCGCGGGTACAATTCCGCAGCTTTTAGAGCAGAAGT
AACACTTCCGTACAGGCCTAGAAGTAAAGGCAACATCCACTGAGGAGCAGTTCTTTGATTTGCACCACCA
CCGGATCCGGGACCTGAAATAAAAGACAAAAAGACTAAACTTACCAGTTAACTTTCTGGTTTTTCAGTTC
CTCTAGTACCGGATCCTCTAGAGTCCGGAGGCTGGATCGGTCCCGGTGTCTTCTATGGAGGTCAAAACAG
CGTGGATGGCGTCTCCAGGCGATCTGACGGTTCACTAAACGAGCTCTGCTTATATAGACCTCCCACCGTA
CACGCCTACCGCCCATTTGCGTCAATGGGGCGGAGTTGTTACGACATTTTGGAAAGTCCCGTTGATTTTG
GTGCCAAAACAAACTCCCATTGACGTCAATGGGGTGGAGACTTGGAAATCCCCGTGAGTCAAACCGCTAT
CCACGCCCATTGATGTACTGCCAAA
